>Addgene plasmid #12059 | pAG85 3'UTR mut | depositor full sequence | sequence record 7204 | Author sequence
CAGTTTCCTACGTGTGCGAGAATGCTAAGGTCTTCAAGTTTCCTATTCTGTTTTGTGCTGTGTGAAAGTT
CTGATATGACCCCTGATGATAAAGTCCATAACTGTAGTTAACTGGTCATCACTGCTCAGGTCCCAGTTAC
TAAGAAGACTACCAAAATGGCATCATCTTAATCTTGAAGCGTATTTCTGAGAATGCTGAACCGTCTAGAG
CGGCCGCTTCGAGCAGACATGATAAGATACATTGATGAGTTTGGACAAACCACAACTAGAATGCAGTGAA
AAAAATGCTTTATTTGTGAAATTTGTGATGCTATTGCTTTATTTGTAACCATTATAAGCTGCAATAAACA
AGTTAACAACAACAATTGCATTCATTTTATGTTTCAGGTTCAGGGGGAGGTGTGGGAGGTTTTTTAAAGC
AAGTAAAACCTCTACAAATGTGGTAAAATCGATAAGGATCCAGGTGGCACTTTTCGGGGAAATGTGCGCG
GAACCCCTATTTGTTTATTTTTCTAAATACATTCAAATATGTATCCGCTCATGAGACAATAACCCTGATA
AATGCTTCAATAATATTGAAAAAGGAAGAGTATGAGTATTCAACATTTCCGTGTCGCCCTTATTCCCTTT
TTTGCGGCATTTTGCCTTCCTGTTTTTGCTCACCCAGAAACGCTGGTGAAAGTAAAAGATGCTGAAGATC
AGTTGGGTGCACGAGTGGGTTACATCGAACTGGATCTCAACAGCGGTAAGATCCTTGAGAGTTTTCGCCC
CGAAGAACGTTTTCCAATGATGAGCACTTTTAAAGTTCTGCTATGTGGCGCGGTATTATCCCGTATTGAC
GCCGGGCAAGAGCAACTCGGTCGCCGCATACACTATTCTCAGAATGACTTGGTTGAGTACTCACCAGTCA
CAGAAAAGCATCTTACGGATGGCATGACAGTAAGAGAATTATGCAGTGCTGCCATAACCATGAGTGATAA
CACTGCGGCCAACTTACTTCTGACAACGATCGGAGGACCGAAGGAGCTAACCGCTTTTTTGCACAACATG
GGGGATCATGTAACTCGCCTTGATCGTTGGGAACCGGAGCTGAATGAAGCCATACCAAACGACGAGCGTG
ACACCACGATGCCTGTAGCAATGGCAACAACGTTGCGCAAACTATTAACTGGCGAACTACTTACTCTAGC
TTCCCGGCAACAATTAATAGACTGGATGGAGGCGGATAAAGTTGCAGGACCACTTCTGCGCTCGGCCCTT
CCGGCTGGCTGGTTTATTGCTGATAAATCTGGAGCCGGTGAGCGTGGGTCTCGCGGTATCATTGCAGCAC
TGGGGCCAGATGGTAAGCCCTCCCGTATCGTAGTTATCTACACGACGGGGAGTCAGGCAACTATGGATGA
ACGAAATAGACAGATCGCTGAGATAGGTGCCTCACTGATTAAGCATTGGTAACTGTCAGACCAAGTTTAC
TCATATATACTTTAGATTGATTTAAAACTTCATTTTTAATTTAAAAGGATCTAGGTGAAGATCCTTTTTG
ATAATCTCATGACCAAAATCCCTTAACGTGAGTTTTCGTTCCACTGAGCGTCAGACCCCGTAGAAAAGAT
CAAAGGATCTTCTTGAGATCCTTTTTTTCTGCGCGTAATCTGCTGCTTGCAAACAAAAAAACCACCGCTA
CCAGCGGTGGTTTGTTTGCCGGATCAAGAGCTACCAACTCTTTTTCCGAAGGTAACTGGCTTCAGCAGAG
CGCAGATACCAAATACTGTTCTTCTAGTGTAGCCGTAGTTAGGCCACCACTTCAAGAACTCTGTAGCACC
GCCTACATACCTCGCTCTGCTAATCCTGTTACCAGTGGCTGCTGCCAGTGGCGATAAGTCGTGTCTTACC
GGGTTGGACTCAAGACGATAGTTACCGGATAAGGCGCAGCGGTCGGGCTGAACGGGGGGTTCGTGCACAC
AGCCCAGCTTGGAGCGAACGACCTACACCGAACTGAGATACCTACAGCGTGAGCTATGAGAAAGCGCCAC
GCTTCCCGAAGGGAGAAAGGCGGACAGGTATCCGGTAAGCGGCAGGGTCGGAACAGGAGAGCGCACGAGG
GAGCTTCCAGGGGGAAACGCCTGGTATCTTTATAGTCCTGTCGGGTTTCGCCACCTCTGACTTGAGCGTC
GATTTTTGTGATGCTCGTCAGGGGGGCGGAGCCTATGGAAAAACGCCAGCAACGCGGCCTTTTTACGGTT
CCTGGCCTTTTGCTGGCCTTTTGCTCACATGGCTCGACAGATCTGCGCAGCACCATGGCCTGAAATAACC
TCTGAAAGAGGAACTTGGTTAGGTACCTTCTGAGGCGGAAAGAACCAGCTGTGGAATGTGTGTCAGTTAG
GGTGTGGAAAGTCCCCAGGCTCCCCAGCAGGCAGAAGTATGCAAAGCATGCATCTCAATTAGTCAGCAAC
CAGGTGTGGAAAGTCCCCAGGCTCCCCAGCAGGCAGAAGTATGCAAAGCATGCATCTCAATTAGTCAGCA
ACCATAGTCCCGCCCCTAACTCCGCCCATCCCGCCCCTAACTCCGCCCAGTTCCGCCCATTCTCCGCCCC
ATGGCTGACTAATTTTTTTTATTTATGCAGAGGCCGAGGCCGCCTCGGCCTCTGAGCTATTCCAGAAGTA
GTGAGGAGGCTTTTTTGGAGGCCTAGGCTTTTGCAAAAAGCTTGATTCTTCTGACACAACAGTCTCGAAC
TTAAGCTGCAGAAGTTGGTCGTGAGGCACTGGGCAGGTAAGTATCAAGGTTACAAGACAGGTTTAAGGAG
ACCAATAGAAACTGGGCTTGTCGAGACAGAGAAGACTCTTGCGTTTCTGATAGGCACCTATTGGTCTTAC
TGACATCCACTTTGCCTTTCTCTCCACAGGTGTCCACTCCCAGTTCAATTACAGCTCTTAAGGCTAGAGT
ACTTAATACGACTCACTATAGGCTAGCCACCATGACTTCGAAAGTTTATGATCCAGAACAAAGGAAACGG
ATGATAACTGGTCCGCAGTGGTGGGCCAGATGTAAACAAATGAATGTTCTTGATTCATTTATTAATTATT
ATGATTCAGAAAAACATGCAGAAAATGCTGTTATTTTTTTACATGGTAACGCGGCCTCTTCTTATTTATG
GCGACATGTTGTGCCACATATTGAGCCAGTAGCGCGGTGTATTATACCAGACCTTATTGGTATGGGCAAA
TCAGGCAAATCTGGTAATGGTTCTTATAGGTTACTTGATCATTACAAATATCTTACTGCATGGTTTGAAC
TTCTTAATTTACCAAAGAAGATCATTTTTGTCGGCCATGATTGGGGTGCTTGTTTGGCATTTCATTATAG
CTATGAGCATCAAGATAAGATCAAAGCAATAGTTCACGCTGAAAGTGTAGTAGATGTGATTGAATCATGG
GATGAATGGCCTGATATTGAAGAAGATATTGCGTTGATCAAATCTGAAGAAGGAGAAAAAATGGTTTTGG
AGAATAACTTCTTCGTGGAAACCATGTTGCCATCAAAAATCATGAGAAAGTTAGAACCAGAAGAATTTGC
AGCATATCTTGAACCATTCAAAGAGAAAGGTGAAGTTCGTCGTCCAACATTATCATGGCCTCGTGAAATC
CCGTTAGTAAAAGGTGGTAAACCTGACGTTGTACAAATTGTTAGGAATTATAATGCTTATCTACGTGCAA
GTGATGATTTACCAAAAATGTTTATTGAATCGGACCCAGGATTCTTTTCCAATGCTATTGTTGAAGGTGC
CAAGAAGTTTCCTAATACTGAATTTGTCAAAGTAAAAGGTCTTCATTTTTCGCAAGAAGATGCACCTGAT
GAAATGGGAAAATATATCAAATCGTTCGTTGAGCGAGTTCTCAAAAATGAACAATAATTCTAGGAGCT
Features (pLannotate 1.2.2; 9 found; start..end, strand, type, name):
    233..354     -  polyA_signal   SV40 poly(A) signal: SV40 polyadenylation signal
    377..445     -  CDS            large T antigen (fragment): large T antigen from SV40 (simian virus 40)
    487..591     +  promoter       AmpR promoter: bla
    592..1452    +  CDS            AmpR: β-lactamase; bla; confers resistance to ampicillin, carbenicillin, and related antibiotics
   1623..2211    +  rep_origin     ori: high-copy-number ColE1/pMB1/pBR322/pUC origin of replication
   2340..2697    +  promoter       SV40 promoter: SV40 enhancer and early promoter
   2767..2899    +  intron         chimeric intron: chimera between introns from human β-globin and immunoglobulin heavy chain genes
   2944..2962    +  promoter       T7 promoter: promoter for bacteriophage T7 RNA polymerase
   2972..3907    +  CDS            Rluc: luciferase from the anthozoan coelenterate Renilla reniformis (sea pansy)
