[The description below was written by a language model from this plasmid's Addgene catalogue record and pLannotate feature annotations shown in this document.]
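Description:
pAG85 3'UTR mut is a mammalian Renilla luciferase reporter plasmid built on pIS2, a derivative of the commercial pRL-SV40 vector. It is propagated in E. coli as a high-copy plasmid through a ColE1/pUC-type origin and selected with ampicillin via the β-lactamase gene under its own bla promoter. The annotated sequence record is about 3.9 kb, consistent with a roughly 3.7 kb backbone plus a short insert.

The reporter unit consists of the SV40 enhancer and early promoter, followed by a chimeric β-globin/immunoglobulin intron that aids mRNA processing, a T7 promoter that would permit in vitro transcription, and the Renilla reniformis luciferase coding sequence. Rluc ends near the end of the circular map, so the region downstream of it continues across the numbering origin. The roughly 190 bp human insert, named N5 3'UTR mut, was cloned there between SacI and XbaI sites, ahead of the SV40 polyadenylation signal. The feature table does not annotate the insert itself, and it lists the poly(A) signal and an adjacent small large T antigen fragment on the minus strand, an orientation the record does not explain.

The insert carries mutations in two microRNA seed-match sites. One of the recorded positions lies slightly beyond the stated insert length, so the numbering may refer to a different coordinate frame. Disrupting the seed matches is meant to abolish microRNA recognition, so this plasmid serves as the mutant control for a corresponding wild-type 3'UTR reporter. Comparing luciferase output from the two in transfected mammalian cells tests whether repression depends on those sites, in line with the associated study of microRNA effects on mRNA repression.
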