Addgene plasmid #12059: pAG85 3'UTR mut
Depositing lab: David Bartel. Depositing organization: Whitehead Institute for Biomedical Research. Publication: The widespread impact of mammalian MicroRNAs on mRNA repression and evolution. Farh KK, Grimson A, Jan C, Lewis BP, Johnston WK, Lim LP, Burge CB, Bartel DP. Science. 2005 Dec 16. 310(5755):1817-21. 10.1126/science.1121158 PubMed 16308420.
Backbone
  Vector backbone: pIS2
  Backbone manufacturer: pIS2 derived from pRL-SV40 (Promega)
  Backbone size w/o insert (bp): 3700
  Vector type: Mammalian Expression, Luciferase
Growth in bacteria
  Bacterial resistance: Ampicillin, 100 μg/mL
  Growth temperature: 37°C
  Growth strain: DH5alpha
  Copy number: High Copy
Gene/Insert
  Gene/Insert name: N5 3'UTR mut
  Species: H. sapiens (human)
  Insert size (bp): 190
  Mutation: Mutations in microRNA recognition sites (seed matches): 20-25 and 191-196.
  GenBank ID: AP001157
  Cloning method: Restriction Enzyme; 5′ cloning site SacI (not destroyed); 3′ cloning site XbaI (not destroyed)
  Sequencing primers: 5′ EBV rev primer (GTGGTTTGTCCAAACTCATC)
Terms and licenses: Academic/Nonprofit Terms; Industry Terms: Not Available to Industry
Depositor comments: 3'UTR mutant in renilla luciferase reporter plasmid.
How to cite: pAG85 3'UTR mut was a gift from David Bartel (Addgene plasmid # 12059 ; http://n2t.net/addgene:12059 ; RRID:Addgene_12059)
