>Addgene plasmid #12059 | pAG85 3'UTR mut | addgene partial sequence | sequence record 18652 | 12059 with EBV-rev
TNCGTCGCTCGAGCGGCCGCTCTGAACGCTAGACGGTTCAGCATTCTCAGAAATACGCTTCAAGATTAAG
ATGATGCCATTTTGGTAGTCTTCTTAGTAACTGGGACCTGAGCAGTGATGACCAGTTAACTACAGTTATG
GACTTTATCATCAGGGGTCATATCAGAACTTTCACACAGCACAAAACAGAATAGGAAACTTGAAGACCTT
AGCATTCTCGCACACGTAGGAAACTGAGCTCCTAGAATTATTGTTCATTTTTGAGAACTCGCTCAACGAA
CGATTTGATATATTTTCCCATTTCATCAGGTGCATCTTCTTGCGAAAAATGAAGACCTTTTACTTTGACA
AATTCAGTATTAGGAAACTTCTTGGCACCTTCAACAATAGCATTGGAAAAGAATCCTGGGTCCGATTCAA
TAAACATTTTTGGTAAATCATCACTTGCACGTAGATAAGCATTATAATTCCTAACAATTTGTACAACGTC
AGGTTTACCACCTTTTACTAACGGGATTTCACGAGGCCATGATAATGTTGGACGACGAACTTCACCTTTC
TCTTTGAATGGTTCAAGATATGCTGCAAATTCTTCTGGTTCTAACTTTCTCATGATTTTTGATGGCAACA
TGGTTTCCACGAAGAAGTTATTCTCCAAAACCATTTTTTCTCCTTCTTCAGATTTGATCACGCAATATCT
TCTTCATATCAGGCCATTCATCCCATGATCATCACATCTACTACACTTTCAGCGTGACTATGCTTGACTA
CT
